Addgene plasmid #13353: pMXs-Fbx15
Depositing lab: Shinya Yamanaka. Depositing organization: Kyoto University, Center for iPS Cell Research and Application. Publication: Induction of pluripotent stem cells from mouse embryonic and adult fibroblast cultures by defined factors. Takahashi K, Yamanaka S. Cell. 2006 Aug 25. 126(4):663-76. 10.1016/j.cell.2006.07.024 PubMed 16904174.
Backbone
  Vector backbone: pMXs
  Backbone size w/o insert (bp): 4600
  Vector type: Mammalian Expression, Retroviral
Growth in bacteria
  Bacterial resistance: Ampicillin, 100 μg/mL
  Growth temperature: 37°C
  Growth strain: DH5alpha
  Copy number: High Copy
Gene/Insert
  Gene/Insert name: F-box only protein 15 (alt name: Fbx15)
  Species: M. musculus (mouse)
  Insert size (bp): 1437
  Mutation: None
  Entrez Gene: Fbxo15 (a.k.a. Fbx15, ecat3)
  Cloning method: Restriction Enzyme
  Sequencing primers: 5′ pMX-S1811
Resource information
  A portion of this plasmid was derived from a plasmid made by: pMXs is from Dr. Toshio Kitamura of the University of Tokyo, the Institute of Medical Science. If you use this plasmid in a paper, please cite: Retrovirus-mediated gene transfer and expression cloning: powerful tools in functional genomics. Exp Hematol. 2003 Nov;31(11):1007-14. Kitamura T, Koshino Y, Shibata F, Oki T, Nakajima H, Nosaka T, Kumagai H.
Terms and licenses: Academic/Nonprofit Terms; Industry Terms: Not Available to Industry
Depositor comments: The sequence of primer pMX-S1811 is GAC GGC ATC GCA GCT TGG ATA CAC.
How to cite: pMXs-Fbx15 was a gift from Shinya Yamanaka (Addgene plasmid # 13353 ; http://n2t.net/addgene:13353 ; RRID:Addgene_13353)
