[The description below was written by a language model from this plasmid's Addgene catalogue record.]
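Description:
pMXs-Fbx15 is a retroviral mammalian expression plasmid built on the pMXs backbone (about 4.6 kb without insert), carrying the unmutated mouse coding sequence for F-box only protein 15 (Fbxo15, also known as Fbx15 or ecat3) as a roughly 1.4 kb insert introduced by restriction enzyme cloning. In bacteria it is maintained as a high-copy plasmid under ampicillin selection. No feature table accompanies the record, so the individual elements are not itemised. pMXs is generally known as a Moloney murine leukemia virus-derived vector in which the insert sits between the viral long terminal repeats downstream of a packaging signal, so that the 5′ LTR drives transcription of both the packageable genomic RNA and the transgene. The record lists no mammalian selection marker, epitope tag or reporter, and it does not explicitly state the promoter.

As a retroviral transfer vector, the plasmid is meant to be introduced into a packaging cell line that supplies the viral structural and enzymatic proteins in trans. The resulting replication-defective particles deliver the Fbx15 cassette into dividing target cells, where it integrates and is stably expressed. The construct comes from the work that established induction of pluripotent stem cells from mouse embryonic and adult fibroblasts by defined factors, and the alias ecat3 marks Fbx15 as an embryonic stem cell-associated transcript. The record does not spell out the specific role of this plasmid in that study, but it is consistent with forced expression of a candidate ES cell-associated gene in mouse fibroblasts, and more generally with stable overexpression of mouse Fbx15 in mammalian cells.
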