>Addgene plasmid #13353 | pMXs-Fbx15 | addgene partial sequence | sequence record 19732 | 13353 with pBMN5'
TTAATTAAGGGACCCAGTGTGGTGGTACGGGAAATCACAAGTTTGTACAAAAAAGCAGGCTCAATAATGG
AGGAGTCGGAATTGGAGATTTTTAGAAGTAAGTTTGTTAGAGGCTCATCTGTCACGAAGCAGCATGCCTG
GCGAAACCAGCACAGCGAGAAGCGTTGCTCTTCCTCCATCAGTTCTATATCCCTGGACAGAATGCCATCG
GAAATCTTGGTGAAGATACTTTCTTACTTGGATGCGGTGACCTTGGTGTGCATTGGATGTGTGAGCAGAC
GCTTTTATCATTTGGCTGATGACAATCTTATTTGGGTCAGGAAGTACGCAGCTGCATTTAGATCAAAAAG
ATCACGTTGGAAAGCTACTTCAGTGGAGGAAACAGCCACAAGTCTGAGCTTGCTGTCAGTTTGGGATAAA
GAAGATGGATACTGGAAGAAAGAATATATTACAAAGCAGATCTCATCTGTGAAAGCAGCCCTCACCAACA
GCCTCAGTCCTGTCAAACGCCGCACAAGCCTTCCTTCGAAAACCAAAGAGTCCCTCAGAATATCTGGCTT
AGGTTGGACAATCATCTTAAGAGAAGCCAGTGGCAAAGAACACATCATGCAGCATTCGAATCTTTCCGTA
AATGACAACTCTGTCACTGTTTTTTGGCATGACAAAAATTGGCCACATGTAGACACGTTGTCCACCCTGG
ATTTGTATGG
